>Addgene plasmid #135848 | D32_Ld_354780 | depositor full sequence | sequence record 262327 | Full Sequence
CATGTTGACATTGATTATTGACTAGTTATTAATAGTAATCAATTACGGGGTCATTAGTTCATAGCCCATA
TATGGAGTTCCGCGTTACATAACTTACGGTAAATGGCCCGCCTGGCTGACCGCCCAACGACCCCCGCCCA
TTGACGTCAATAATGACGTATGTTCCCATAGTAACGCCAATAGGGACTTTCCATTGACGTCAATGGGTGG
AGTATTTACGGTAAACTGCCCACTTGGCAGTACATCAAGTGTATCATATGCCAAGTCCGCCCCCTATTGA
CGTCAATGACGGTAAATGGCCCGCCTGGCATTATGCCCAGTACATGACCTTACGGGACTTTCCTACTTGG
CAGTACATCTACGTATTAGTCATCGCTATTACCATGGTGATGCGGTTTTGGCAGTACACCAATGGGCGTG
GATAGCGGTTTGACTCACGGGGATTTCCAAGTCTCCACCCCATTGACGTCAATGGGAGTTTGTTTTGGCA
CCAAAATCAACGGGACTTTCCAAAATGTCGTAATAACCCCGCCCCGTTGACGCAAATGGGCGGTAGGCGT
GTACGGTGGGAGGTCTATATAAGCAGAGCTCGTTTAGTGAACCGTCAGATCCTCACTCTCTTCCGCATCG
CTGTCTGCGAGGGCCAGCTGTTGGGCTCGCGGTTGAGGACAAACTCTTCGCGGTCTTTCCAGTACTCTTG
GATCGGAAACCCGTCGGCCTCCGAACGGTACTCCGCCACCGAGGGACCTGAGCGAGTCCGCATCGACCGG
ATCGGAAAACCTCTCGAGAAAGGCGTCTAACCAGTCACAGTCGCAAGGTAGGCTGAGCACCGTGGCGGGC
GGCAGCGGGTGGCGGTCGGGGTTGTTTCTGGCGGAGGTGCTGCTGATGATGTAATTAAAGTAGGCGGTCT
TGAGACGGCGGATGGTCGAGGTGAGGTGTGGCAGGCTTGAGATCCAGCTGTTGGGGTGAGTACTCCCTCT
CAAAAGCGGGCATTACTTCTGCGCTAAGATTGTCAGTTTCCAAAAACGAGGAGGATTTGATATTCACCTG
GCCCGATCTGGCCATACACTTGAGTGACAATGACATCCACTTTGCCTTTCTCTCCACAGGTGTCCACTCC
CAGGTCCAAGTTTGCCACCATGGAGTTTCAGACCCAGGTACTCATGTCCCTGCTGCTCTGCATGTCTGGT
GCGGCCGCCACCCACGTGATCGGAGTGGATCTGGGCAGCGAGTACATCAAGGTGGCCGGACCCCACGGCG
ACAAGGGCGTGGACATCGTGCTGAACGAGCAGAGCAGAAGAAAGACCGACAACTTCATCGGCTTCCGGCG
GAGCGACCTGTACATCGGCGACACCGCCAAGAGCCTGGCCGCCAGATTCCCTCTGTGTACCGCCAGCGCC
GTGAACCAGCTCGTGCGGATCCGGAAGGACAGCAGCCTGCTGCCATTCTTCCGGGACCTGCAGTACGAGT
ACCACGTGTCCTTCAACAACCACGGCAGCGCCACCGTGTCCATCTGCGATACCAAGGACCCCTTCACCGC
CGAGGAACTGTACAGCATGGTGCTGAGCTACTGCAAGACCACAGCCGTGAAGGACGATGTGGTGGACCCC
AAGGGGGTGGTGGTCACCATCCCCTTCAGAACCAGCCCTGCCGAGCGGAGAGCCATCCTGGACGCCGCTA
GACTGAGCGGCCTGAGCGTGCTGGGCCTGATGCACAGCACCACCGCCGCTGCCTTCTACTACGGCGTGCG
GCACCGGGGCTTCGGCAACAACACCCTGAGAGTGGTGGTGTTCGACCTGGGCTCCACCCACACCGAAGTG
GGCGTGTACGAGTTCCTGCCTGCCGCCCAGAAGGCCCCCCTGAGCAGCGCCTTTGGCACACTGAGAACCC
TGGGCGTGGTGGAAGATCGGAGCCTGGGCGGCAGAGCCTTCGATCTGTGCGTGGCCAGAGTGATCGAGGC
CGAGGCCAGAGCCAAGCTGAGCATCGGCCCTGTGCTGGGAGGCACCACCAGCGCCCAGCTGAAGTCCCAG
TTCTCCCTGCTGAGAGCCGCCAACAAAGTGCGGGAAACCCTGTCCGTGAACAGCAACACCCCCTACACCG
TGGAAGGGATCGCCCCCGACCGGGACTACCACAGCAGCATGACCAGGGCCACCTTCGAAGCCGAGTGCGC
CAGCCTGTTCCAGAGAGTGAAGGATCTGGCCACCTCCGTGACCAAGGTCGTGAACATCAGCTTCAAGGAC
CTGAACAGCTTCGAGATGATGGGCGGCCTGTCCAGAACCCCCAAGATCATTGCCGACCTGAGCGAGGCCA
TCGGCCGGGACGTGGACCGGACCATGAACATGGACGAGGCTGCCGCCATTGGAGCCGGCTACTACGCCGC
CAAACTGTCCCCCCTGTACCGGGCCAAGTCCCTGAAGCTGGACGAGACAATCCCCTACGGGGTGGACTTC
GAGGTGGAACCCCCTCTGTCCAAAGAGAAGCCCGCCGTCAGACGGCCCCTGTTCGGCGCCGATGGCTTCC
TGCTGGGCGACAGCGTGTCCCTGACCTTCAACCGGACCGAGGACTTCAGCCTGAACTTCTACATCGATGA
CGATGCCGCCAGGCCCTTCGTGCGCGTGACCGTGACAGGCGTGAAGCAGGCCCTGACCGACATGAAGGCC
CTGTCCCCAGCCGTGGAACATGCCAACAACAGCCACATGGTCCGACTGCAGATTGTGCTGAATGAGACAG
GCCTGGTGCAGGTCGAGCACGCCGAGGTGGTCGTCAGATACGCCGAAGAAGTGACCCAGAAAGTCACCGA
GAACGTGACCGATAAGGCCAGCGGCGAGCGGAAGTCCGTGGAAAAGTCTGTGAAAGTGATCAAGATGCGG
ATCAGAGCCGCTGACGTGACAGCCACCCTGGCCTGGAAGAACCCCACCGGCCTGACCAGCGAGGAAATGG
AAACCAGCCAGACAAAGCTGAAAACCATCTGGCAGGCCGAACACGTGAAACACCTGAGGGCCACTGCCAA
GAACAACCTGGAAGCCTACATCTTCTGGGCCAAGAATGAGGGCGTGTCCGACAACGCCGCCCTGACAGCT
GCTGCTGGCGCTGCCGCTGTGCAGCGCGTGATCGATGAAGCCACCGCCATGCAGGAATGGCTGGAAGAGG
GCGAGGGCGCCTCCGATAATTGCGCCGCCAGCCAGTATGAGAGCAGACTGGAAAACCTGCGGGGCATGGT
GGCCGAGCTGACCAAGCAGCCCGAAGAGGCCACCAAGACAGTGACCACCGACTCCGCCGACGACAACGAG
GGCGACCTGGGCGCGCCCGGCAGCCTGCACCACATCCTGGACGCCCAGAAGATGCTGTGGAACCACAGGG
ACAGGAACCTGCCTCCTCTGGCCCCTCTGGGCCCCCACCACCATCACCACCATTGAGTCTAGACACGTGA
TTAATTAAGGATCCCCCGACCTCGACCTCTGGCTAATAAAGGAAATTTATTTTCATTGCAATAGTGTGTT
GGAATTTTTTGTGTCTCTCACTCGGAAGGACATATGGGAGGGCAAATCATTTGGTCGAGATCCCTCGGAG
ATCTCTAGCTAGAGGATCGATCCCCGCCCCGGACGAACTAAACCTGACTACGACATCTCTGCCCCTTCTT
CGCGGGGCAGTGCATGTAATCCCTTCAGTTGGTTGGTACAACTTGCCAACTGGGCCCTGTTCCACATGTG
ACACGGGGGGGGACCAAACACAAAGGGGTTCTCTGACTGTAGTTGACATCCTTATAAATGGATGTGCACA
TTTGCCAACACTGAGTGGCTTTCATCCTGGAGCAGACTTTGCAGTCTGTGGACTGCAACACAACATTGCC
TTTATGTGTAACTCTTGGCTGAAGCTCTTACACCAATGCTGGGGGACATGTACCTCCCAGGGGCCCAGGA
AGACTACGGGAGGCTACACCAACGTCAATCAGAGGGGCCTGTGTAGCTACCGATAAGCGGACCCTCAAGA
GGGCATTAGCAATAGTGTTTATAAGGCCCCCTTGTTAACCCTAAACGGGTAGCATATGCTTCCCGGGTAG
TAGTATATACTATCCAGACTAACCCTAATTCAATAGCATATGTTACCCAACGGGAAGCATATGCTATCGA
ATTAGGGTTAGTAAAAGGGTCCTAAGGAACAGCGATATCTCCCACCCCATGAGCTGTCACGGTTTTATTT
ACATGGGGTCAGGATTCCACGAGGGTAGTGAACCATTTTAGTCACAAGGGCAGTGGCTGAAGATCAAGGA
GCGGGCAGTGAACTCTCCTGAATCTTCGCCTGCTTCTTCATTCTCCTTCGTTTAGCTAATAGAATAACTG
CTGAGTTGTGAACAGTAAGGTGTATGTGAGGTGCTCGAAAACAAGGTTTCAGGTGACGCCCCCAGAATAA
AATTTGGACGGGGGGTTCAGTGGTGGCATTGTGCTATGACACCAATATAACCCTCACAAACCCCTTGGGC
AATAAATACTAGTGTAGGAATGAAACATTCTGAATATCTTTAACAATAGAAATCCATGGGGTGGGGACAA
GCCGTAAAGACTGGATGTCCATCTCACACGAATTTATGGCTATGGGCAACACATAATCCTAGTGCAATAT
GATACTGGGGTTATTAAGATGTGTCCCAGGCAGGGACCAAGACAGGTGAACCATGTTGTTACACTCTATT
TGTAACAAGGGGAAAGAGAGTGGACGCCGACAGCAGCGGACTCCACTGGTTGTCTCTAACACCCCCGAAA
ATTAAACGGGGCTCCACGCCAATGGGGCCCATAAACAAAGACAAGTGGCCACTCTTTTTTTTGAAATTGT
GGAGTGGGGGCACGCGTCAGCCCCCACACGCCGCCCTGCGGTTTTGGACTGTAAAATAAGGGTGTAATAA
CTTGGCTGATTGTAACCCCGCTAACCACTGCGGTCAAACCACTTGCCCACAAAACCACTAATGGCACCCC
GGGGAATACCTGCATAAGTAGGTGGGCGGGCCAAGATAGGGGCGCGATTGCTGCGATCTGGAGGACAAAT
TACACACACTTGCGCCTGAGCGCCAAGCACAGGGTTGTTGGTCCTCATATTCACGAGGTCGCTGAGAGCA
CGGTGGGCTAATGTTGCCATGGGTAGCATATACTACCCAAATATCTGGATAGCATATGCTATCCTAATCT
ATATCTGGGTAGCATAGGCTATCCTAATCTATATCTGGGTAGCATATGCTATCCTAATCTATATCTGGGT
AGTATATGCTATCCTAATTTATATCTGGGTAGCATAGGCTATCCTAATCTATATCTGGGTAGCATATGCT
ATCCTAATCTATATCTGGGTAGTATATGCTATCCTAATCTGTATCCGGGTAGCATATGCTATCCTAATAG
AGATTAGGGTAGTATATGCTATCCTAATTTATATCTGGGTAGCATATACTACCCAAATATCTGGATAGCA
TATGCTATCCTAATCTATATCTGGGTAGCATATGCTATCCTAATCTATATCTGGGTAGCATAGGCTATCC
TAATCTATATCTGGGTAGCATATGCTATCCTAATCTATATCTGGGTAGTATATGCTATCCTAATTTATAT
CTGGGTAGCATAGGCTATCCTAATCTATATCTGGGTAGCATATGCTATCCTAATCTATATCTGGGTAGTA
TATGCTATCCTAATCTGTATCCGGGTAGCATATGCTATCCTCATGATAAGCTGTCAAACATGAGAATTTT
CTTGAAGACGAAAGGGCCTCGTGATACGCCTATTTTTATAGGTTAATGTCATGATAATAATGGTTTCTTA
GACGTCAGGTGGCACTTTTCGGGGAAATGTGCGCGGAACCCCTATTTGTTTATTTTTCTAAATACATTCA
AATATGTATCCGCTCATGAGACAATAACCCTGATAAATGCTTCAATAATATTGAAAAAGGAAGAGTATGA
GTATTCAACATTTCCGTGTCGCCCTTATTCCCTTTTTTGCGGCATTTTGCCTTCCTGTTTTTGCTCACCC
AGAAACGCTGGTGAAAGTAAAAGATGCTGAAGATCAGTTGGGTGCACGAGTGGGTTACATCGAACTGGAT
CTCAACAGCGGTAAGATCCTTGAGAGTTTTCGCCCCGAAGAACGTTTTCCAATGATGAGCACTTTTAAAG
TTCTGCTATGTGGCGCGGTATTATCCCGTGTTGACGCCGGGCAAGAGCAACTCGGTCGCCGCATACACTA
TTCTCAGAATGACTTGGTTGAGTACTCACCAGTCACAGAAAAGCATCTTACGGATGGCATGACAGTAAGA
GAATTATGCAGTGCTGCCATAACCATGAGTGATAACACTGCGGCCAACTTACTTCTGACAACGATCGGAG
GACCGAAGGAGCTAACCGCTTTTTTGCACAACATGGGGGATCATGTAACTCGCCTTGATCGTTGGGAACC
GGAGCTGAATGAAGCCATACCAAACGACGAGCGTGACACCACGATGCCTGCAGCAATGGCAACAACGTTG
CGCAAACTATTAACTGGCGAACTACTTACTCTAGCTTCCCGGCAACAATTAATAGACTGGATGGAGGCGG
ATAAAGTTGCAGGACCACTTCTGCGCTCGGCCCTTCCGGCTGGCTGGTTTATTGCTGATAAATCTGGAGC
CGGTGAGCGTGGGTCTCGCGGTATCATTGCAGCACTGGGGCCAGATGGTAAGCCCTCCCGTATCGTAGTT
ATCTACACGACGGGGAGTCAGGCAACTATGGATGAACGAAATAGACAGATCGCTGAGATAGGTGCCTCAC
TGATTAAGCATTGGTAACTGTCAGACCAAGTTTACTCATATATACTTTAGATTGATTTAAAACTTCATTT
TTAATTTAAAAGGATCTAGGTGAAGATCCTTTTTGATAATCTCATGACCAAAATCCCTTAACGTGAGTTT
TCGTTCCACTGAGCGTCAGACCCCGTAGAAAAGATCAAAGGATCTTCTTGAGATCCTTTTTTTCTGCGCG
TAATCTGCTGCTTGCAAACAAAAAAACCACCGCTACCAGCGGTGGTTTGTTTGCCGGATCAAGAGCTACC
AACTCTTTTTCCGAAGGTAACTGGCTTCAGCAGAGCGCAGATACCAAATACTGTTCTTCTAGTGTAGCCG
TAGTTAGGCCACCACTTCAAGAACTCTGTAGCACCGCCTACATACCTCGCTCTGCTAATCCTGTTACCAG
TGGCTGCTGCCAGTGGCGATAAGTCGTGTCTTACCGGGTTGGACTCAAGACGATAGTTACCGGATAAGGC
GCAGCGGTCGGGCTGAACGGGGGGTTCGTGCACACAGCCCAGCTTGGAGCGAACGACCTACACCGAACTG
AGATACCTACAGCGTGAGCTATGAGAAAGCGCCACGCTTCCCGAAGGGAGAAAGGCGGACAGGTATCCGG
TAAGCGGCAGGGTCGGAACAGGAGAGCGCACGAGGGAGCTTCCAGGGGGAAACGCCTGGTATCTTTATAG
TCCTGTCGGGTTTCGCCACCTCTGACTTGAGCGTCGATTTTTGTGATGCTCGTCAGGGGGGCGGAGCCTA
TGGAAAAACGCCAGCAACGCGGCCTTTTTACGGTTCCTGGCCTTTTGCTGGCCTTTTGCTCACATGTTCT
TTCCTGCGTTATCCCCTGATTCTGTGGATAACCGTATTACCGCCTTTGAGTGAGCTGATACCGCTCGCCG
CAGCCGAACGACCGAGCGCAGCGAGTCAGTGAGCGAGGAAGCGGAAGAGCGCCCAATACGCAAACCGCCT
CTCCCCGCGCGTTGGCCGATTCATTAATGCAGCTGGCACGACAGGTTTCCCGACTGGAAAGCGGGCAGTG
AGCGCAACGCAATTAATGTGAGTTAGCTCACTCATTAGGCACCCCAGGCTTTACACTTTATGCTTCCGGC
TCGTATGTTGTGTGGAATTGTGAGCGGATAACAATTTCACACAGGAAACAGCTATGACCATGATTACGCC
AAGCTCTAGCTAGAGGTCGACCAATTCTCATGTTTGACAGCTTATCATCGCAGATCCGGGCAACGTTGTT
GCCATTGCTGCAGGCGCAGAACTGGTAGGTATGGAAGATCTATACATTGAATCAATATTGGCAATTAGCC
ATATTAGTCATTGGTTATATAGCATAAATCAATATTGGCTATTGGCCATTGCATACGTTGTATCTATATC
ATAATATGTACATTTATATTGGCTCATGTCCAATATGACCGC
Features (pLannotate 1.2.2; 17 found; start..end, strand, type, name):
      7..386     +  enhancer       CMV enhancer: human cytomegalovirus immediate early enhancer
    388..587     +  promoter       CMV promoter: human cytomegalovirus (CMV) immediate early promoter
    655..693     +  misc_feature   Ad SA (fragment): adenovirus major late transcript splice acceptor (Friedrich and Soriano, 1991)
    726..935     -  CDS            PTP (fragment): TERM_ADE02 - Experimental evidence at protein level: Swiss-Prot protein existence level 1. Protein covalently bound to the viral DNA that acts as a primer for viral genomic replication by DNA strand displacement. Assembles on the viral origin of replication in an initiation complex with viral polymerase, DBP, host NFIA and host POU2F1/OCT1. During initiation, the polymerase covalently couples the first dCTP with Ser- 580 of pTP. The terminal protein stimulates the template activity over 20 fold compared to protein-free templates. Neo-synthesized viral genomes are linked to two preterminal prot
    966..1055    +  intron         chimeric intron (fragment): chimera between introns from adenovirus and immunoglobulin heavy chain genes
   1074..1120    +  CDS            IgH signal sequence (fragment): signal sequence from the mouse immunoglobulin heavy chain variable region
   3465..3520    +  polyA_signal   β-globin poly(A) signal: rabbit β-globin polyadenylation signal (Gil and Proudfoot, 1987)
   4034..5715    -  rep_origin     oriP (fragment): Epstein-Barr virus oriP replication origin (Yates et al., 2000)
   5842..5946    +  promoter       AmpR promoter: bla
   5947..6807    +  CDS            AmpR: β-lactamase; bla; confers resistance to ampicillin, carbenicillin, and related antibiotics
   6978..7566    +  rep_origin     ori: high-copy-number ColE1/pMB1/pBR322/pUC origin of replication
   7749..7841    +  CDS            lacI (fragment): lac repressor; lacI; The lac repressor binds to the lac operator to inhibit transcription in E. coli. This inhibition can be relieved by adding lactose or isopropyl-β-D-thiogalactopyranoside (IPTG).
   7854..7875    +  protein_bind   CAP binding site: CAP binding activates transcription in the presence of cAMP. E. coli catabolite activator protein
   7890..7920    +  promoter       lac promoter: promoter for the E. coli lac operon
   7928..7944    +  protein_bind   lac operator: The lac repressor binds to the lac operator to inhibit transcription in E. coli. This inhibition can be relieved by adding lactose or isopropyl-β-D-thiogalactopyranoside (IPTG). lac repressor encoded by lacI
   8014..8030    +  promoter       tet promoter (fragment): E. coli promoter for tetracycline efflux protein gene
   8040..8065    -  CDS            bla(M) (fragment): β-lactamase lacking the signal sequence; bla(M); allows cytosolic expression of β-lactamase
