>Addgene plasmid #135848 | D32_Ld_354780 | addgene full sequence | sequence record 275081 | Addgene NGS Result
GTGATGCGGTTTTGGCAGTACACCAATGGGCGTGGATAGCGGTTTGACTCACGGGGATTTCCAAGTCTCC
ACCCCATTGACGTCAATGGGAGTTTGTTTTGGCACCAAAATCAACGGGACTTTCCAAAATGTCGTAATAA
CCCCGCCCCGTTGACGCAAATGGGCGGTAGGCGTGTACGGTGGGAGGTCTATATAAGCAGAGCTCGTTTA
GTGAACCGTCAGATCCTCACTCTCTTCCGCATCGCTGTCTGCGAGGGCCAGCTGTTGGGCTCGCGGTTGA
GGACAAACTCTTCGCGGTCTTTCCAGTACTCTTGGATCGGAAACCCGTCGGCCTCCGAACGGTACTCCGC
CACCGAGGGACCTGAGCGAGTCCGCATCGACCGGATCGGAAAACCTCTCGAGAAAGGCGTCTAACCAGTC
ACAGTCGCAAGGTAGGCTGAGCACCGTGGCGGGCGGCAGCGGGTGGCGGTCGGGGTTGTTTCTGGCGGAG
GTGCTGCTGATGATGTAATTAAAGTAGGCGGTCTTGAGACGGCGGATGGTCGAGGTGAGGTGTGGCAGGC
TTGAGATCCAGCTGTTGGGGTGAGTACTCCCTCTCAAAAGCGGGCATTACTTCTGCGCTAAGATTGTCAG
TTTCCAAAAACGAGGAGGATTTGATATTCACCTGGCCCGATCTGGCCATACACTTGAGTGACAATGACAT
CCACTTTGCCTTTCTCTCCACAGGTGTCCACTCCCAGGTCCAAGTTTGCCACCATGGAGTTTCAGACCCA
GGTACTCATGTCCCTGCTGCTCTGCATGTCTGGTGCGGCCGCCACCCACGTGATCGGAGTGGATCTGGGC
AGCGAGTACATCAAGGTGGCCGGACCCCACGGCGACAAGGGCGTGGACATCGTGCTGAACGAGCAGAGCA
GAAGAAAGACCGACAACTTCATCGGCTTCCGGCGGAGCGACCTGTACATCGGCGACACCGCCAAGAGCCT
GGCCGCCAGATTCCCTCTGTGTACCGCCAGCGCCGTGAACCAGCTCGTGCGGATCCGGAAGGACAGCAGC
CTGCTGCCATTCTTCCGGGACCTGCAGTACGAGTACCACGTGTCCTTCAACAACCACGGCAGCGCCACCG
TGTCCATCTGCGATACCAAGGACCCCTTCACCGCCGAGGAACTGTACAGCATGGTGCTGAGCTACTGCAA
GACCACAGCCGTGAAGGACGATGTGGTGGACCCCAAGGGGGTGGTGGTCACCATCCCCTTCAGAACCAGC
CCTGCCGAGCGGAGAGCCATCCTGGACGCCGCTAGACTGAGCGGCCTGAGCGTGCTGGGCCTGATGCACA
GCACCACCGCCGCTGCCTTCTACTACGGCGTGCGGCACCGGGGCTTCGGCAACAACACCCTGAGAGTGGT
GGTGTTCGACCTGGGCTCCACCCACACCGAAGTGGGCGTGTACGAGTTCCTGCCTGCCGCCCAGAAGGCC
CCCCTGAGCAGCGCCTTTGGCACACTGAGAACCCTGGGCGTGGTGGAAGATCGGAGCCTGGGCGGCAGAG
CCTTCGATCTGTGCGTGGCCAGAGTGATCGAGGCCGAGGCCAGAGCCAAGCTGAGCATCGGCCCTGTGCT
GGGAGGCACCACCAGCGCCCAGCTGAAGTCCCAGTTCTCCCTGCTGAGAGCCGCCAACAAAGTGCGGGAA
ACCCTGTCCGTGAACAGCAACACCCCCTACACCGTGGAAGGGATCGCCCCCGACCGGGACTACCACAGCA
GCATGACCAGGGCCACCTTCGAAGCCGAGTGCGCCAGCCTGTTCCAGAGAGTGAAGGATCTGGCCACCTC
CGTGACCAAGGTCGTGAACATCAGCTTCAAGGACCTGAACAGCTTCGAGATGATGGGCGGCCTGTCCAGA
ACCCCCAAGATCATTGCCGACCTGAGCGAGGCCATCGGCCGGGACGTGGACCGGACCATGAACATGGACG
AGGCTGCCGCCATTGGAGCCGGCTACTACGCCGCCAAACTGTCCCCCCTGTACCGGGCCAAGTCCCTGAA
GCTGGACGAGACAATCCCCTACGGGGTGGACTTCGAGGTGGAACCCCCTCTGTCCAAAGAGAAGCCCGCC
GTCAGACGGCCCCTGTTCGGCGCCGATGGCTTCCTGCTGGGCGACAGCGTGTCCCTGACCTTCAACCGGA
CCGAGGACTTCAGCCTGAACTTCTACATCGATGACGATGCCGCCAGGCCCTTCGTGCGCGTGACCGTGAC
AGGCGTGAAGCAGGCCCTGACCGACATGAAGGCCCTGTCCCCAGCCGTGGAACATGCCAACAACAGCCAC
ATGGTCCGACTGCAGATTGTGCTGAATGAGACAGGCCTGGTGCAGGTCGAGCACGCCGAGGTGGTCGTCA
GATACGCCGAAGAAGTGACCCAGAAAGTCACCGAGAACGTGACCGATAAGGCCAGCGGCGAGCGGAAGTC
CGTGGAAAAGTCTGTGAAAGTGATCAAGATGCGGATCAGAGCCGCTGACGTGACAGCCACCCTGGCCTGG
AAGAACCCCACCGGCCTGACCAGCGAGGAAATGGAAACCAGCCAGACAAAGCTGAAAACCATCTGGCAGG
CCGAACACGTGAAACACCTGAGGGCCACTGCCAAGAACAACCTGGAAGCCTACATCTTCTGGGCCAAGAA
TGAGGGCGTGTCCGACAACGCCGCCCTGACAGCTGCTGCTGGCGCTGCCGCTGTGCAGCGCGTGATCGAT
GAAGCCACCGCCATGCAGGAATGGCTGGAAGAGGGCGAGGGCGCCTCCGATAATTGCGCCGCCAGCCAGT
ATGAGAGCAGACTGGAAAACCTGCGGGGCATGGTGGCCGAGCTGACCAAGCAGCCCGAAGAGGCCACCAA
GACAGTGACCACCGACTCCGCCGACGACAACGAGGGCGACCTGGGCGCGCCCGGCAGCCTGCACCACATC
CTGGACGCCCAGAAGATGCTGTGGAACCACAGGGACAGGAACCTGCCTCCTCTGGCCCCTCTGGGCCCCC
ACCACCATCACCACCATTGAGTCTAGACACGTGATTAATTAAGGATCCCCCGACCTCGACCTCTGGCTAA
TAAAGGAAATTTATTTTCATTGCAATAGTGTGTTGGAATTTTTTGTGTCTCTCACTCGGAAGGACATATG
GGAGGGCAAATCATTTGGTCGAGATCCCTCGGAGATCTCTAGCTAGAGGATCGATCCCCGCCCCGGACGA
ACTAAACCTGACTACGACATCTCTGCCCCTTCTTCGCGGGGCAGTGCATGTAATCCCTTCAGTTGGTTGG
TACAACTTGCCAACTGGGCCCTGTTCCACATGTGACACGGGGGGGGACCAAACACAAAGGGGTTCTCTGA
CTGTAGTTGACATCCTTATAAATGGATGTGCACATTTGCCAACACTGAGTGGCTTTCATCCTGGAGCAGA
CTTTGCAGTCTGTGGACTGCAACACAACATTGCCTTTATGTGTAACTCTTGGCTGAAGCTCTTACACCAA
TGCTGGGGGACATGTACCTCCCAGGGGCCCAGGAAGACTACGGGAGGCTACACCAACGTCAATCAGAGGG
GCCTGTGTAGCTACCGATAAGCGGACCCTCAAGAGGGCATTAGCAATAGTGTTTATAAGGCCCCCTTGTT
AACCCTAAACGGGTAGCATATGCTTCCCGGGTAGTAGTATATACTATCCAGACTAACCCTAATTCAATAG
CATATGTTACCCAACGGGAAGCATATGCTATCGAATTAGGGTTAGTAAAAGGGTCCTAAGGAACAGCGAT
ATCTCCCACCCCATGAGCTGTCACGGTTTTATTTACATGGGGTCAGGATTCCACGAGGGTAGTGAACCAT
TTTAGTCACAAGGGCAGTGGCTGAAGATCAAGGAGCGGGCAGTGAACTCTCCTGAATCTTCGCCTGCTTC
TTCATTCTCCTTCGTTTAGCTAATAGAATAACTGCTGAGTTGTGAACAGTAAGGTGTATGTGAGGTGCTC
GAAAACAAGGTTTCAGGTGACGCCCCCAGAATAAAATTTGGACGGGGGGTTCAGTGGTGGCATTGTGCTA
TGACACCAATATAACCCTCACAAACCCCTTGGGCAATAAATACTAGTGTAGGAATGAAACATTCTGAATA
TCTTTAACAATAGAAATCCATGGGGTGGGGACAAGCCGTAAAGACTGGATGTCCATCTCACACGAATTTA
TGGCTATGGGCAACACATAATCCTAGTGCAATATGATACTGGGGTTATTAAGATGTGTCCCAGGCAGGGA
CCAAGACAGGTGAACCATGTTGTTACACTCTATTTGTAACAAGGGGAAAGAGAGTGGACGCCGACAGCAG
CGGACTCCACTGGTTGTCTCTAACACCCCCGAAAATTAAACGGGGCTCCACGCCAATGGGGCCCATAAAC
AAAGACAAGTGGCCACTCTTTTTTTTGAAATTGTGGAGTGGGGGCACGCGTCAGCCCCCACACGCCGCCC
TGCGGTTTTGGACTGTAAAATAAGGGTGTAATAACTTGGCTGATTGTAACCCCGCTAACCACTGCGGTCA
AACCACTTGCCCACAAAACCACTAATGGCACCCCGGGGAATACCTGCATAAGTAGGTGGGCGGGCCAAGA
TAGGGGCGCGATTGCTGCGATCTGGAGGACAAATTACACACACTTGCGCCTGAGCGCCAAGCACAGGGTT
GTTGGTCCTCATATTCACGAGGTCGCTGAGAGCACGGTGGGCTAATGTTGCCATGGGTAGCATATACTAC
CCAAATATCTGGATAGCATATGCTATCCTAATCTATATCTGGGTAGCATAGGCTATCCTAATCTATATCT
GGGTAGCATATGCTATCCTAATCTATATCTGGGTAGTATATGCTATCCTAATTTATATCTGGGTAGCATA
GGCTATCCTAATCTATATCTGGGTAGCATATGCTATCCTAATCTATATCTGGGTAGTATATGCTATCCTA
ATCTGTATCCGGGTAGCATATGCTATCCTAATAGAGATTAGGGTAGTATATGCTATCCTAATTTATATCT
GGGTAGCATATACTACCCAAATATCTGGATAGCATATGCTATCCTAATCTATATCTGGGTAGCATATGCT
ATCCTAATCTATATCTGGGTAGCATAGGCTATCCTAATCTATATCTGGGTAGCATATGCTATCCTAATCT
ATATCTGGGTAGTATATGCTATCCTAATTTATATCTGGGTAGCATAGGCTATCCTAATCTATATCTGGGT
AGCATATGCTATCCTAATCTATATCTGGGTAGTATATGCTATCCTAATCTGTATCCGGGTAGCATATGCT
ATCCTCATGAGACAATAACCCTGATAAATGCTTCAATAATATTGAAAAAGGAAGAGTATGAGTATTCAAC
ATTTCCGTGTCGCCCTTATTCCCTTTTTTGCGGCATTTTGCCTTCCTGTTTTTGCTCACCCAGAAACGCT
GGTGAAAGTAAAAGATGCTGAAGATCAGTTGGGTGCACGAGTGGGTTACATCGAACTGGATCTCAACAGC
GGTAAGATCCTTGAGAGTTTTCGCCCCGAAGAACGTTTTCCAATGATGAGCACTTTTAAAGTTCTGCTAT
GTGGCGCGGTATTATCCCGTGTTGACGCCGGGCAAGAGCAACTCGGTCGCCGCATACACTATTCTCAGAA
TGACTTGGTTGAGTACTCACCAGTCACAGAAAAGCATCTTACGGATGGCATGACAGTAAGAGAATTATGC
AGTGCTGCCATAACCATGAGTGATAACACTGCGGCCAACTTACTTCTGACAACGATCGGAGGACCGAAGG
AGCTAACCGCTTTTTTGCACAACATGGGGGATCATGTAACTCGCCTTGATCGTTGGGAACCGGAGCTGAA
TGAAGCCATACCAAACGACGAGCGTGACACCACGATGCCTGCAGCAATGGCAACAACGTTGCGCAAACTA
TTAACTGGCGAACTACTTACTCTAGCTTCCCGGCAACAATTAATAGACTGGATGGAGGCGGATAAAGTTG
CAGGACCACTTCTGCGCTCGGCCCTTCCGGCTGGCTGGTTTATTGCTGATAAATCTGGAGCCGGTGAGCG
TGGGTCTCGCGGTATCATTGCAGCACTGGGGCCAGATGGTAAGCCCTCCCGTATCGTAGTTATCTACACG
ACGGGGAGTCAGGCAACTATGGATGAACGAAATAGACAGATCGCTGAGATAGGTGCCTCACTGATTAAGC
ATTGGTAACTGTCAGACCAAGTTTACTCATATATACTTTAGATTGATTTAAAACTTCATTTTTAATTTAA
AAGGATCTAGGTGAAGATCCTTTTTGATAATCTCATGACCAAAATCCCTTAACGTGAGTTTTCGTTCCAC
TGAGCGTCAGACCCCGTAGAAAAGATCAAAGGATCTTCTTGAGATCCTTTTTTTCTGCGCGTAATCTGCT
GCTTGCAAACAAAAAAACCACCGCTACCAGCGGTGGTTTGTTTGCCGGATCAAGAGCTACCAACTCTTTT
TCCGAAGGTAACTGGCTTCAGCAGAGCGCAGATACCAAATACTGTTCTTCTAGTGTAGCCGTAGTTAGGC
CACCACTTCAAGAACTCTGTAGCACCGCCTACATACCTCGCTCTGCTAATCCTGTTACCAGTGGCTGCTG
CCAGTGGCGATAAGTCGTGTCTTACCGGGTTGGACTCAAGACGATAGTTACCGGATAAGGCGCAGCGGTC
GGGCTGAACGGGGGGTTCGTGCACACAGCCCAGCTTGGAGCGAACGACCTACACCGAACTGAGATACCTA
CAGCGTGAGCTATGAGAAAGCGCCACGCTTCCCGAAGGGAGAAAGGCGGACAGGTATCCGGTAAGCGGCA
GGGTCGGAACAGGAGAGCGCACGAGGGAGCTTCCAGGGGGAAACGCCTGGTATCTTTATAGTCCTGTCGG
GTTTCGCCACCTCTGACTTGAGCGTCGATTTTTGTGATGCTCGTCAGGGGGGCGGAGCCTATGGAAAAAC
GCCAGCAACGCGGCCTTTTTACGGTTCCTGGCCTTTTGCTGGCCTTTTGCTCACATGTTCTTTCCTGCGT
TATCCCCTGATTCTGTGGATAACCGTATTACCGCCTTTGAGTGAGCTGATACCGCTCGCCGCAGCCGAAC
GACCGAGCGCAGCGAGTCAGTGAGCGAGGAAGCGGAAGAGCGCCCAATACGCAAACCGCCTCTCCCCGCG
CGTTGGCCGATTCATTAATGCAGCTGGCACGACAGGTTTCCCGACTGGAAAGCGGGCAGTGAGCGCAACG
CAATTAATGTGAGTTAGCTCACTCATTAGGCACCCCAGGCTTTACACTTTATGCTTCCGGCTCGTATGTT
GTGTGGAATTGTGAGCGGATAACAATTTCACACAGGAAACAGCTATGACCATGATTACGCCAAGCTCTAG
CTAGAGGTCGACCAATTCTCATGTTTGACAGCTTATCATCGCAGATCCGGGCAACGTTGTTGCCATTGCT
GCAGGCGCAGAACTGGTAGGTATGGAAGATCTATACATTGAATCAATATTGGCAATTAGCCATATTAGTC
ATTGGTTATATAGCATAAATCAATATTGGCTATTGGCCATTGCATACGTTGTATCTATATCATAATATGT
ACATTTATATTGGCTCATGTCCAATATGACCGCCATGTTGACATTGATTATTGACTAGTTATTAATAGTA
ATCAATTACGGGGTCATTAGTTCATAGCCCATATATGGAGTTCCGCGTTACATAACTTACGGTAAATGGC
CCGCCTGGCTGACCGCCCAACGACCCCCGCCCATTGACGTCAATAATGACGTATGTTCCCATAGTAACGC
CAATAGGGACTTTCCATTGACGTCAATGGGTGGAGTATTTACGGTAAACTGCCCACTTGGCAGTACATCA
AGTGTATCATATGCCAAGTCCGCCCCCTATTGACGTCAATGACGGTAAATGGCCCGCCTGGCATTATGCC
CAGTACATGACCTTACGGGACTTTCCTACTTGGCAGTACATCTACGTATTAGTCATCGCTATTACCATG
Features (pLannotate 1.2.2; 17 found; start..end, strand, type, name):
      2..201     +  promoter       CMV promoter: human cytomegalovirus (CMV) immediate early promoter
    269..307     +  misc_feature   Ad SA (fragment): adenovirus major late transcript splice acceptor (Friedrich and Soriano, 1991)
    340..549     -  CDS            PTP (fragment): TERM_ADE02 - Experimental evidence at protein level: Swiss-Prot protein existence level 1. Protein covalently bound to the viral DNA that acts as a primer for viral genomic replication by DNA strand displacement. Assembles on the viral origin of replication in an initiation complex with viral polymerase, DBP, host NFIA and host POU2F1/OCT1. During initiation, the polymerase covalently couples the first dCTP with Ser- 580 of pTP. The terminal protein stimulates the template activity over 20 fold compared to protein-free templates. Neo-synthesized viral genomes are linked to two preterminal prot
    580..669     +  intron         chimeric intron (fragment): chimera between introns from adenovirus and immunoglobulin heavy chain genes
    688..734     +  CDS            IgH signal sequence (fragment): signal sequence from the mouse immunoglobulin heavy chain variable region
   3079..3134    +  polyA_signal   β-globin poly(A) signal: rabbit β-globin polyadenylation signal (Gil and Proudfoot, 1987)
   3648..5329    -  rep_origin     oriP (fragment): Epstein-Barr virus oriP replication origin (Yates et al., 2000)
   5324..5377    +  promoter       AmpR promoter (fragment): bla
   5378..6238    +  CDS            AmpR: β-lactamase; bla; confers resistance to ampicillin, carbenicillin, and related antibiotics
   6409..6997    +  rep_origin     ori: high-copy-number ColE1/pMB1/pBR322/pUC origin of replication
   7180..7272    +  CDS            lacI (fragment): lac repressor; lacI; The lac repressor binds to the lac operator to inhibit transcription in E. coli. This inhibition can be relieved by adding lactose or isopropyl-β-D-thiogalactopyranoside (IPTG).
   7285..7306    +  protein_bind   CAP binding site: CAP binding activates transcription in the presence of cAMP. E. coli catabolite activator protein
   7321..7351    +  promoter       lac promoter: promoter for the E. coli lac operon
   7359..7375    +  protein_bind   lac operator: The lac repressor binds to the lac operator to inhibit transcription in E. coli. This inhibition can be relieved by adding lactose or isopropyl-β-D-thiogalactopyranoside (IPTG). lac repressor encoded by lacI
   7445..7461    +  promoter       tet promoter (fragment): E. coli promoter for tetracycline efflux protein gene
   7471..7496    -  CDS            bla(M) (fragment): β-lactamase lacking the signal sequence; bla(M); allows cytosolic expression of β-lactamase
   7670..8049    +  enhancer       CMV enhancer: human cytomegalovirus immediate early enhancer
