[The description below was written by a language model from this plasmid's Addgene catalogue record and pLannotate feature annotations shown in this document.]
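Description:
D32_Ld_354780 is a mammalian expression plasmid built on the pTT3 backbone, designed to produce a soluble, secreted form of a Leishmania donovani protein in cultured mammalian cells. It is propagated in E. coli through a high-copy ColE1/pUC-type origin with ampicillin selection. The backbone also carries a fragment of the Epstein-Barr virus oriP element, which supports episomal maintenance and improved transient expression in cells that supply EBNA1.

The insert, about 2.1 kb, encodes the ectodomain of a putative Hsp70 protein (LDPBK_354780). Transcription is driven by the human CMV immediate-early enhancer and promoter, followed by adenovirus-derived leader and splice sequences and a chimeric intron fragment that promote efficient mRNA processing. A short antisense match to the adenovirus terminal protein in this region is most likely an annotation artefact of that adenoviral leader. A mouse immunoglobulin heavy chain signal sequence precedes the coding region to direct the product into the secretory pathway, and a rabbit β-globin polyadenylation signal terminates the transcript. According to the catalogue entry, the protein carries a C-terminal biotinylation sequence and His tag, useful for purification and for oriented capture on streptavidin. Neither the tags nor the insert itself is annotated in the feature tables, which leave the interval between the signal sequence and the poly(A) signal unlabelled.

Two sequence records exist: the depositor's 8,232 nt sequence shows a full AmpR promoter, whereas the 8,049 nt sequencing result shows only a fragment abutting oriP. This matches the depositor's note that the truncation does not appear to impair selection. The plasmid belongs to a study of L. donovani cell surface and secreted proteins.
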