Addgene plasmid #135848: D32_Ld_354780
Purpose: Expression of Leishmania donovani ectodomain in mammalian cells
Depositing lab: Gavin Wright. Depositing organization: Wellcome Sanger Institute. Publication: Systematic identification of genes encoding cell surface and secreted proteins that are essential for in vitro growth and infection in Leishmania donovani. Roberts AJ, Ong HB, Clare S, Brandt C, Harcourt K, Franssen SU, Cotton JA, Muller-Sienerth N, Wright GJ. PLoS Pathog. 2022 Feb 24;18(2):e1010364. doi: 10.1371/journal.ppat.1010364. eCollection 2022 Feb. PubMed 35202447.
Backbone
  Vector backbone: pTT3
  Backbone manufacturer: Yves Durocher, NRC
  Backbone size w/o insert (bp): 6132
  Vector type: Mammalian Expression
Growth in bacteria
  Bacterial resistance: Ampicillin, 100 μg/mL
  Growth temperature: 37°C
  Growth strain: DH5alpha
  Copy number: High Copy
Gene/Insert
  Gene/Insert name: Hsp70 protein, putative (alt name: LDPBK_354780)
  Species: Leishmania donovani
  Insert size (bp): 2100
  Tag / fusion protein: biotinylation sequence and His tag (C terminal on insert)
  Cloning method: Unknown
Terms and licenses: Academic/Nonprofit Terms; Industry Terms: Not Available to Industry
Depositor comments: This plasmid contains a partial truncation of the AmpR promoter that does not seem to impair its ability to provide functional selection.
How to cite: D32_Ld_354780 was a gift from Gavin Wright (Addgene plasmid # 135848 ; http://n2t.net/addgene:135848 ; RRID:Addgene_135848)
